>Addgene plasmid #247594 | pPOTv7-hygro-3HA | addgene full sequence | sequence record 495174 | Addgene NGS Result
GGGCGAATTGGGCCCGTATAATGCAGACCTGCTGCAAGCTAGGGGCACAGCAAGGTCTTCTGAAATTCAT
GTTTTTTTTTTTTTTACTCTGCATTGCAGTCTCCGCTCTTATTTAGTTTTGCTTTACGTAAGGTCTCGTT
GCTGCCATAAAATAAGCTCTAGTGGAATTCATGAAAAAGCCTGAACTCACCGCGACGTCTGTCGAGAAGT
TTCTGATCGAAAAGTTCGACAGCGTCTCCGACCTGATGCAGCTCTCGGAGGGCGAAGAATCTCGTGCTTT
CAGCTTCGATGTAGGAGGGCGTGGATATGTCCTGCGGGTAAATAGCTGCGCCGATGGTTTCTACAAAGAT
CGTTATGTTTATCGGCACTTTGCATCGGCCGCGCTCCCGATTCCGGAAGTGCTTGACATTGGGGAATTTA
GCGAGAGCCTGACCTATTGCATCTCCCGCCGTGCACAGGGTGTCACGTTGCAAGACCTGCCTGAAACCGA
ACTGCCCGCTGTTCTGCAGCCGGTCGCGGAGGCAATGGATGCGATCGCTGCGGCCGATCTTAGCCAGACG
AGCGGGTTCGGCCCATTCGGACCGCAAGGAATCGGTCAATACACTACATGGCGTGATTTTATATGCGCGA
TTGCTGATCCCCATGTGTATCACTGGCAAACTGTGATGGACGACACCGTCAGTGCGTCCGTCGCGCAGGC
TCTCGATGAGCTGATGCTTTGGGCCGAGGACTGCCCCGAAGTCCGGCACCTCGTGCACGCGGATTTCGGC
TCCAACAATGTCCTGACGGACAATGGCCGCATAACAGCGGTCATTGACTGGAGCGAGGCGATGTTCGGGG
ATTCCCAATACGAGGTCGCCAACATCTTCTTCTGGAGGCCGTGGTTGGCTTGTATGGAGCAGCAGACGCG
CTACTTCGAGCGGAGGCATCCGGAGCTTGCAGGATCGCCTCGGCTCCGGGCGTATATGCTCCGCATTGGT
CTTGACCAACTCTATCAGAGCTTGGTTGACGGCAATTTCGATGATGCAGCTTGGGCGCAGGGTCGATGCG
ACGCAATCGTCCGATCCGGAGCCGGGACTGTCGGGCGTACACAAATCGCCCGCAGAAGCGCGGCCGTCTG
GACCGATGGCTGTGTAGAAGTACTCGCCGATAGTGGAAACCGACGCCCCAGCACTCGTCCGAGGGCAAAG
GAATAGCCATGGTGCCCATTTAGTTGGCCTTTCCCTTGTCTCGTGTCTTTTCCGTGGAAAGGTTCCCGGA
GTAATCTGATGGCACAGCAGGGAGGTGCGCCTGCAGGTTGGTTAGGAAGGGGGGATGATGTAAAAGAAGA
AAATGGGGGGATTCGAGCCCCACGCGTTGCTCAAGCTGTGTAGCGCAGGCGTTTCCTTACATATTTCTCT
AACAGGCACGGAAGCCTAACAAATACACTTGGCTTATTTTTTTGCCCCCTCATGTCTTGTACAAATATTT
GCGATAGCTTAGCTATCAGCCACATTAATCAAACAAGTATACCAACAAGCCCGAAAACAGAAACTCAACT
GCAACGGGTACCTATGGGTTCTGGTAGTGGTTCCGGTTCCGGTTCTAAGCTTTATCCCTATGACGTTCCT
GACTACGCTGGGTCGTACCCTTATGATGTGCCGGATTACGCCGGAAGCTACCCATACGATGTACCGGACT
ACGCAGGATCCGGATCAGGATCTGGATCAGGATCGGGTAGTTAAGAGCTCCGCTGCGCTTAAATGTCTTT
CATTATAATCAATGTATAACCTTTATGTAGTATTTCAATCTATGCCGCTGTGTACGTGCACTGCGGTGCC
TATCCTTCGGCATTAGAGAGTCACTGTTTGTGTAGATCGTAGCTGCATGTCTGACATCTGGTTCATTAGT
GCCGTTTTGAGTCTGCACTGTTGTGCAACTTGATATTCATCACTGCACACCAACCGTGTGTTTCCTCCTT
TGGGTGCACCCTTTAATCCTTGTCTTCTCCTTTTTTGTCTCTTTCCCCCTCGAAAAGGTGTCAAACTACT
GCCGCATAAACTACGGTTATCCCAAATTTAAGAGAAAGCAATAAAGCATCAGCTAGCATGAAAAAGCCTG
AACTCACCGCGACGTCTGTCGAGAAGTTTCTGATCGAAAAGTTCGACAGCGTCTCCGACCTGATGCAGCT
CTCGGAGGGCGAAGAATCTCGTGCTTTCAGCTTCGATGTAGGAGGGCGTGGATATGTCCTGCGGGTAAAT
AGCTGCGCCGATGGTTTCTACAAAGATCGTTATGTTTATCGGCACTTTGCATCGGCCGCGCTCCCGATTC
CGGAAGTGCTTGACATTGGGGAATTTAGCGAGAGCCTGACCTATTGCATCTCCCGCCGTGCACAGGGTGT
CACGTTGCAAGACCTGCCTGAAACCGAACTGCCCGCTGTTCTGCAGCCGGTCGCGGAGGCAATGGATGCG
ATCGCTGCGGCCGATCTTAGCCAGACGAGCGGGTTCGGCCCATTCGGACCGCAAGGAATCGGTCAATACA
CTACATGGCGTGATTTTATATGCGCGATTGCTGATCCCCATGTGTATCACTGGCAAACTGTGATGGACGA
CACCGTCAGTGCGTCCGTCGCGCAGGCTCTCGATGAGCTGATGCTTTGGGCCGAGGACTGCCCCGAAGTC
CGGCACCTCGTGCACGCGGATTTCGGCTCCAACAATGTCCTGACGGACAATGGCCGCATAACAGCGGTCA
TTGACTGGAGCGAGGCGATGTTCGGGGATTCCCAATACGAGGTCGCCAACATCTTCTTCTGGAGGCCGTG
GTTGGCTTGTATGGAGCAGCAGACGCGCTACTTCGAGCGGAGGCATCCGGAGCTTGCAGGATCGCCTCGG
CTCCGGGCGTATATGCTCCGCATTGGTCTTGACCAACTCTATCAGAGCTTGGTTGACGGCAATTTCGATG
ATGCAGCTTGGGCGCAGGGTCGATGCGACGCAATCGTCCGATCCGGAGCCGGGACTGTCGGGCGTACACA
AATCGCCCGCAGAAGCGCGGCCGTCTGGACCGATGGCTGTGTAGAAGTACTCGCCGATAGTGGAAACCGA
CGCCCCAGCACTCGTCCGAGGGCAAAGGAATAGCTCGAGTGCCCATTTAGTTGGCTTTTCCCTTGTCTCG
TGTCTTTTCCGTGGAAAGGTTCCCGGAGTAATCTGATGGCACAGCAGGGAGGTGCGCCTGCAGGTTGGTT
AGGAAGGGGGGATGATGTAAAAGAAGAAAATGGGGGGATTCGAGCCCCGCACAGGTCTCTCAAATTGGAT
GCATAGCTTGAGTATTCTATAGTGTCACCTAAATAGCTTGGCGTAATCATGGTCATAGCTGTTTCCTGTG
TGAAATTGTTATCCGCTCACAATTCCACACAACATACGAGCCGGAAGCATAAAGTGTAAAGCCTGGGGTG
CCTAATGAGTGAGCTAACTCACATTAATTGCGTTGCGCTCACTGCCCGCTTTCCAGTCGGGAAACCTGTC
GTGCCAGCTGCATTAATGAATCGGCCAACGCGCGGGGAGAGGCGGTTTGCGTATTGGGCGCTCTTCCGCT
TCCTCGCTCACTGACTCGCTGCGCTCGGTCGTTCGGCTGCGGCGAGCGGTATCAGCTCACTCAAAGGCGG
TAATACGGTTATCCACAGAATCAGGGGATAACGCAGGAAAGAACATGTGAGCAAAAGGCCAGCAAAAGGC
CAGGAACCGTAAAAAGGCCGCGTTGCTGGCGTTTTTCCATAGGCTCCGCCCCCCTGACGAGCATCACAAA
AATCGACGCTCAAGTCAGAGGTGGCGAAACCCGACAGGACTATAAAGATACCAGGCGTTTCCCCCTGGAA
GCTCCCTCGTGCGCTCTCCTGTTCCGACCCTGCCGCTTACCGGATACCTGTCCGCCTTTCTCCCTTCGGG
AAGCGTGGCGCTTTCTCATAGCTCACGCTGTAGGTATCTCAGTTCGGTGTAGGTCGTTCGCTCCAAGCTG
GGCTGTGTGCACGAACCCCCCGTTCAGCCCGACCGCTGCGCCTTATCCGGTAACTATCGTCTTGAGTCCA
ACCCGGTAAGACACGACTTATCGCCACTGGCAGCAGCCACTGGTAACAGGATTAGCAGAGCGAGGTATGT
AGGCGGTGCTACAGAGTTCTTGAAGTGGTGGCCTAACTACGGCTACACTAGAAGAACAGTATTTGGTATC
TGCGCTCTGCTGAAGCCAGTTACCTTCGGAAAAAGAGTTGGTAGCTCTTGATCCGGCAAACAAACCACCG
CTGGTAGCGGTGGTTTTTTTGTTTGCAAGCAGCAGATTACGCGCAGAAAAAAAGGATCTCAAGAAGATCC
TTTGATCTTTTCTACGGGGTCTGACGCTCAGTGGAACGAAAACTCACGTTAAGGGATTTTGGTCATGAGA
TTATCAAAAAGGATCTTCACCTAGATCCTTTTAAATTAAAAATGAAGTTTTAAATCAATCTAAAGTATAT
ATGAGTAAACTTGGTCTGACAGTTACCAATGCTTAATCAGTGAGGCACCTATCTCAGCGATCTGTCTATT
TCGTTCATCCATAGTTGCCTGACTCCCCGTCGTGTAGATAATTACGATACGGGAGGGCTTACCATCTGGC
CCCAGTGCTGCAATGATACCGCGAGACCCACGCTCACCGGCTCCAGATTTATCAGCAATAAACCAGCCAG
CCGGAAGGGCCGAGCGCAGAAGTGGTCCTGCAACTTTATCCGCCTCCATCCAGTCTATTAATTGTTGCCG
GGAAGCTAGAGTAAGTAGTTCGCCAGTTAATAGTTTGCGCAACGTTGTTGCCATTGCTACAGGCATCGTG
GTGTCACGCTCGTCGTTTGGTATGGCTTCATTCAGCTCCGGTTCCCAACGATCAAGGCGAGTTACATGAT
CCCCCATGTTGTGCAAAAAAGCGGTTAGCTCCTTCGGTCCTCCGATCGTTGTCAGAAGTAAGTTGGCCGC
AGTGTTATCACTCATGGTTATGGCAGCACTGCATAATTCTCTTACTGTCATGCCATCCGTAAGATGCTTT
TCTGTGACTGGTGAGTACTCAACCAAGTCATTCTGAGAATAGTGTATGCGGCGACCGAGTTGCTCTTGCC
CGGCGTCAATACGGGATAATACCGCGCCACATAGCAGAACTTTAAAAGTGCTCATCATTGGAAAACGTTC
TTCGGGGCGAAAACTCTCAAGGATCTTACCGCTGTTGAGATCCAGTTCGATGTAACCCACTCGTGCACCC
AACTGATCTTCAGCATCTTTTACTTTCACCAGCGTTTCTGGGTGAGCAAAAACAGGAAGGCAAAATGCCG
CAAAAAAGGGAATAAGGGCGACACGGAAATGTTGAATACTCATACTCTTCCTTTTTCAATATTATTGAAG
CATTTATCAGGGTTATTGTCTCATGAGCGGATACATATTTGAATGTATTTAGAAAAATAAACAAATAGGG
GTTCCGCGCACATTTCCCCGAAAAGTGCCACCTGATGCGGTGTGAAATACCGCACAGATGCGTAAGGAGA
AAATACCGCATCAGGAAATTGTAAGCGTTAATATTTTGTTAAAATTCGCGTTAAATTTTTGTTAAATCAG
CTCATTTTTTAACCAATAGGCCGAAATCGGCAAAATCCCTTATAAATCAAAAGAATAGACCGAGATAGGG
T
[37 nt withheld, positions 5672-5708]
AAAGAACGTGGACTCCAACGTCAAAGG
[49 nt withheld, positions 5736-5784]
T
[91 nt withheld, positions 5786-5876]
G
[98 nt withheld, positions 5878-5975]
ACTTAATGCGCCGCTACAGGGCGCGTCCATTCGCCATTCAGGCTGCGCAACTGTTGGGAAGGGCGATCGG
TGCGGGCCTCTTCGCTATTACGCCAGCTGGCGAAAGGGGGATGTGCTGCAAGGCGATTAAGTTGGGTAAC
GCCAGGGTTTTCCCAGTCACGACGTTGTAAAACGACGGCCAGTGAATTGTAATACGACTCACTATA
Features (pLannotate 1.2.2; 14 found; start..end, strand, type, name):
    171..1193    +  CDS            hph: KHYB_ECOLX - Experimental evidence at protein level: Swiss-Prot protein existence level 1. The aminoglycoside phosphotransferases achieve inactivation of their antibiotic substrates by phosphorylation. Only phosphorylates hygromycin and closely related compounds such as demethyl analogs and destomycin. From Escherichia coli.
   2088..3110    +  CDS            hph: KHYB_ECOLX - Experimental evidence at protein level: Swiss-Prot protein existence level 1. The aminoglycoside phosphotransferases achieve inactivation of their antibiotic substrates by phosphorylation. Only phosphorylates hygromycin and closely related compounds such as demethyl analogs and destomycin. From Escherichia coli.
   3306..3324    -  promoter       SP6 promoter: promoter for bacteriophage SP6 RNA polymerase
   3366..3382    -  protein_bind   lac operator: The lac repressor binds to the lac operator to inhibit transcription in E. coli. This inhibition can be relieved by adding lactose or isopropyl-β-D-thiogalactopyranoside (IPTG). lac repressor encoded by lacI
   3390..3420    -  promoter       lac promoter: promoter for the E. coli lac operon
   3435..3456    -  protein_bind   CAP binding site: CAP binding activates transcription in the presence of cAMP. E. coli catabolite activator protein
   3469..3561    -  CDS            lacI (fragment): lac repressor; lacI; The lac repressor binds to the lac operator to inhibit transcription in E. coli. This inhibition can be relieved by adding lactose or isopropyl-β-D-thiogalactopyranoside (IPTG).
   3744..4332    -  rep_origin     ori: high-copy-number ColE1/pMB1/pBR322/pUC origin of replication
   4503..5363    -  CDS            AmpR: β-lactamase; bla; confers resistance to ampicillin, carbenicillin, and related antibiotics
   5364..5468    -  promoter       AmpR promoter: bla
   5495..5545    +  misc_feature   bom (fragment): basis of mobility region from pBR322
   5546..6001    -  rep_origin     f1 ori (sequence partly withheld): f1 bacteriophage origin of replication; arrow indicates direction of (+) strand synthesis
   6005..6162    -  CDS            lacZα (fragment): LacZα fragment of β-galactosidase; lacZ fragment
   6165..2       +  promoter       T7 promoter (across the origin): promoter for bacteriophage T7 RNA polymerase
