[The description below was written by a language model from this plasmid's Addgene catalogue record and pLannotate feature annotations shown in this document.]
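Description:
pPOTv7-hygro-3HA is a PCR-only tagging (pPOT) template plasmid for tagging genes at their endogenous loci in Trypanosoma brucei. It is not an expression vector in the usual sense. In the pPOT approach, the plasmid serves as a template for PCR with long primers that carry homology to the target locus, and the resulting amplicon, containing the tag and a drug-resistance marker, is transfected so that it integrates by homologous recombination. The recorded promoter is "read through", meaning the cassette carries no promoter of its own and relies on transcription running through the integration site, which fits the polycistronic transcription of trypanosomatids.

The stated insert is a synthetic triple haemagglutinin (3xHA) epitope tag cloned between HindIII and BamHI sites, both of which are retained. The automated annotation did not label the 3xHA tag itself, nor any trypanosome untranslated or intergenic processing sequences, so their positions cannot be read from the feature table. It did identify two complete, same-orientation copies of the hygromycin phosphotransferase gene (hph), about 1.9 kb apart, which provide hygromycin selection of tagged parasites. The record does not explain the duplication, though it may reflect a layout in which different amplicons serve for N- and C-terminal tagging.

The remainder of the 6.2 kb plasmid is a standard bacterial cloning backbone. It has a high-copy ColE1/pUC-type origin, ampicillin resistance (β-lactamase with its own promoter), an f1 origin, flanking T7 and SP6 phage promoters, and remnants of the lac promoter/operator, lacZα and lacI. The tagged proteins produced with this template are suited to localisation and functional studies by anti-HA detection.
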