Addgene plasmid #247594: pPOTv7-hygro-3HA
Purpose: Trypanosoma brucei PCR only tagging (pPOT) vector for endogenous gene tagging
Depositing lab: Samuel Dean. Depositing organization: University of Warwick. Publication: A comprehensive toolkit for protein localization and functional analysis in trypanosomatids. Paterou A, Saez Conde J, Tyc J, Sunter JD, Vaughan S, Gull K, Dean S. Open Biol. 2025 Apr;15(4):240361. doi: 10.1098/rsob.240361. Epub 2025 Apr 2. PubMed 40169015.
Backbone
  Vector backbone: pPOT
  Vector type: Unspecified
Growth in bacteria
  Bacterial resistance: Ampicillin, 100 μg/mL
  Growth temperature: 37°C
  Growth strain: NEB Stable
  Copy number: High Copy
Gene/Insert
  Gene/Insert name: 3xHA
  Species: Synthetic
  Promoter: read through
  Cloning method: Restriction Enzyme; 5′ cloning site HindIII (not destroyed); 3′ cloning site BamHI (not destroyed)
  Sequencing primers: 5′ cTATGGGTTCTGGTAGTG; 3′ cTTAACTACCCGATCCTG
Terms and licenses: Academic/Nonprofit Terms; Industry Terms: Not Available to Industry
How to cite: pPOTv7-hygro-3HA was a gift from Samuel Dean (Addgene plasmid # 247594 ; http://n2t.net/addgene:247594 ; RRID:Addgene_247594)
